>Addgene plasmid #76331 | CERK gRNA (BRDN0001145454) | addgene full sequence | sequence record 185636 | Addgene Assembled Sequence
CCCGGGTGCAAAGATGGATAAAGTTTTAAACAGAGAGGAATCTTTGCAGCTAATGGACCTTCTAGGTCTT
GAAAGGAGTGGGAATTGGCTCCGGTGCCCGTCAGTGGGCAGAGCGCACATCGCCCACAGTCCCCGAGAAG
TTGGGGGGAGGGGTCGGCAATTGATCCGGTGCCTAGAGAAGGTGGCGCGGGGTAAACTGGGAAAGTGATG
TCGTGTACTGGCTCCGCCTTTTTCCCGAGGGTGGGGGAGAACCGTATATAAGTGCAGTAGTCGCCGTGAA
CGTTCTTTTTCGCAACGGGTTTGCCGCCAGAACACAGGTAAGTGCCGTGTGTGGTTCCCGCGGGCCTGGC
CTCTTTACGGGTTATGGCCCTTGCGTGCCTTGAATTACTTCCACCTGGCTGCAGTACGTGATTCTTGATC
CCGAGCTTCGGGTTGGAAGTGGGTGGGAGAGTTCGAGGCCTTGCGCTTAAGGAGCCCCTTCGCCTCGTGC
TTGAGTTGAGGCCTGGCCTGGGCGCTGGGGCCGCCGCGTGCGAATCTGGTGGCACCTTCGCGCCTGTCTC
GCTGCTTTCGATAAGTCTCTAGCCATTTAAAATTTTTGATGACCTGCTGCGACGCTTTTTTTCTGGCAAG
ATAGTCTTGTAAATGCGGGCCAAGATCTGCACACTGGTATTTCGGTTTTTGGGGCCGCGGGCGGCGACGG
GGCCCGTGCGTCCCAGCGCACATGTTCGGCGAGGCGGGGCCTGCGAGCGCGGCCACCGAGAATCGGACGG
GGGTAGTCTCAAGCTGGCCGGCCTGCTCTGGTGCCTGGCCTCGCGCCGCCGTGTATCGCCCCGCCCTGGG
CGGCAAGGCTGGCCCGGTCGGCACCAGTTGCGTGAGCGGAAAGATGGCCGCTTCCCGGCCCTGCTGCAGG
GAGCTCAAAATGGAGGACGCGGCGCTCGGGAGAGCGGGCGGGTGAGTCACCCACACAAAGGAAAAGGGCC
TTTCCGTCCTCAGCCGTCGCTTCATGTGACTCCACGGAGTACCGGGCGCCGTCCAGGCACCTCGATTAGT
TCTCGAGCTTTTGGAGTACGTCGTCTTTAGGTTGGGGGGAGGGGTTTTATGCGATGGAGTTTCCCCACAC
TGAGTGGGTGGAGACTGAAGTTAGGCCAGCTTGGCACTTGATGTAATTCTCCTTGGAATTTGCCCTTTTT
GAGTTTGGATCTTGGTTCATTCTCAAGCCTCAGACAGTGGTTCAAAGTTTTTTTCTTCCATTTCAGGTGT
CGTGACGTACGGCCACCATGACCGAGTACAAGCCCACGGTGCGCCTCGCCACCCGCGACGACGTCCCCAG
GGCCGTACGCACCCTCGCCGCCGCGTTCGCCGACTACCCCGCCACGCGCCACACCGTCGATCCGGACCGC
CACATCGAGCGGGTCACCGAGCTGCAAGAACTCTTCCTCACGCGCGTCGGGCTCGACATCGGCAAGGTGT
GGGTCGCGGACGACGGCGCCGCCGTGGCGGTCTGGACCACGCCGGAGAGCGTCGAAGCGGGGGCGGTGTT
CGCCGAGATCGGCCCGCGCATGGCCGAGTTGAGCGGTTCCCGGCTGGCCGCGCAGCAACAGATGGAAGGC
CTCCTGGCGCCGCACCGGCCCAAGGAGCCCGCGTGGTTCCTGGCCACCGTCGGAGTCTCGCCCGACCACC
AGGGCAAGGGTCTGGGCAGCGCCGTCGTGCTCCCCGGAGTGGAGGCGGCCGAGCGCGCCGGGGTGCCCGC
CTTCCTGGAGACCTCCGCGCCCCGCAACCTCCCCTTCTACGAGCGGCTCGGCTTCACCGTCACCGCCGAC
GTCGAGGTGCCCGAAGGACCGCGCACCTGGTGCATGACCCGCAAGCCCGGTGCCTGAACGCGTTAAGTCG
ACAATCAACCTCTGGATTACAAAATTTGTGAAAGATTGACTGGTATTCTTAACTATGTTGCTCCTTTTAC
GCTATGTGGATACGCTGCTTTAATGCCTTTGTATCATGCTATTGCTTCCCGTATGGCTTTCATTTTCTCC
TCCTTGTATAAATCCTGGTTGCTGTCTCTTTATGAGGAGTTGTGGCCCGTTGTCAGGCAACGTGGCGTGG
TGTGCACTGTGTTTGCTGACGCAACCCCCACTGGTTGGGGCATTGCCACCACCTGTCAGCTCCTTTCCGG
GACTTTCGCTTTCCCCCTCCCTATTGCCACGGCGGAACTCATCGCCGCCTGCCTTGCCCGCTGCTGGACA
GGGGCTCGGCTGTTGGGCACTGACAATTCCGTGGTGTTGTCGGGGAAATCATCGTCCTTTCCTTGGCTGC
TCGCCTGTGTTGCCACCTGGATTCTGCGCGGGACGTCCTTCTGCTACGTCCCTTCGGCCCTCAATCCAGC
GGACCTTCCTTCCCGCGGCCTGCTGCCGGCTCTGCGGCCTCTTCCGCGTCTTCGCCTTCGCCCTCAGACG
AGTCGGATCTCCCTTTGGGCCGCCTCCCCGCGTCGACTTTAAGACCAATGACTTACAAGGCAGCTGTAGA
TCTTAGCCACTTTTTAAAAGAAAAGGGGGGACTGGAAGGGCTAATTCACTCCCAACGAAGACAAGATCTG
CTTTTTGCTTGTACTGGGTCTCTCTGGTTAGACCAGATCTGAGCCTGGGAGCTCTCTGGCTAACTAGGGA
ACCCACTGCTTAAGCCTCAATAAAGCTTGCCTTGAGTGCTTCAAGTAGTGTGTGCCCGTCTGTTGTGTGA
CTCTGGTAACTAGAGATCCCTCAGACCCTTTTAGTCAGTGTGGAAAATCTCTAGCAGTACGTATAGTAGT
TCATGTCATCTTATTATTCAGTATTTATAACTTGCAAAGAAATGAATATCAGAGAGTGAGAGGAACTTGT
TTATTGCAGCTTATAATGGTTACAAATAAAGCAATAGCATCACAAATTTCACAAATAAAGCATTTTTTTC
ACTGCATTCTAGTTGTGGTTTGTCCAAACTCATCAATGTATCTTATCATGTCTGGCTCTAGCTATCCCGC
CCCTAACTCCGCCCATCCCGCCCCTAACTCCGCCCAGTTCCGCCCATTCTCCGCCCCATGGCTGACTAAT
TTTTTTTATTTATGCAGAGGCCGAGGCCGCCTCGGCCTCTGAGCTATTCCAGAAGTAGTGAGGAGGCTTT
TTTGGAGGCCTAGGGACGTACCCAATTCGCCCTATAGTGAGTCGTATTACGCGCGCTCACTGGCCGTCGT
TTTACAACGTCGTGACTGGGAAAACCCTGGCGTTACCCAACTTAATCGCCTTGCAGCACATCCCCCTTTC
GCCAGCTGGCGTAATAGCGAAGAGGCCCGCACCGATCGCCCTTCCCAACAGTTGCGCAGCCTGAATGGCG
AATGGG
[124 nt withheld, positions 3367-3490]
C
[91 nt withheld, positions 3492-3582]
A
[49 nt withheld, positions 3584-3632]
CCTTTGACGTTGGAGTCCACGTTCTTT
[37 nt withheld, positions 3660-3696]
ACCCTATCTCGGTCTATTCTTTTGATTTATAAGGGATTTTGCCGATTTCGGCCTATTGGTTAAAAAATGA
GCTGATTTAACAAAAATTTAACGCGAATTTTAACAAAATATTAACGCTTACAATTTAGGTGGCACTTTTC
GGGGAAATGTGCGCGGAACCCCTATTTGTTTATTTTTCTAAATACATTCAAATATGTATCCGCTCATGAG
ACAATAACCCTGATAAATGCTTCAATAATATTGAAAAAGGAAGAGTATGAGTATTCAACATTTCCGTGTC
GCCCTTATTCCCTTTTTTGCGGCATTTTGCCTTCCTGTTTTTGCTCACCCAGAAACGCTGGTGAAAGTAA
AAGATGCTGAAGATCAGTTGGGTGCACGAGTGGGTTACATCGAACTGGATCTCAACAGCGGTAAGATCCT
TGAGAGTTTTCGCCCCGAAGAACGTTTTCCAATGATGAGCACTTTTAAAGTTCTGCTATGTGGCGCGGTA
TTATCCCGTATTGACGCCGGGCAAGAGCAACTCGGTCGCCGCATACACTATTCTCAGAATGACTTGGTTG
AGTACTCACCAGTCACAGAAAAGCATCTTACGGATGGCATGACAGTAAGAGAATTATGCAGTGCTGCCAT
AACCATGAGTGATAACACTGCGGCCAACTTACTTCTGACAACGATCGGAGGACCGAAGGAGCTAACCGCT
TTTTTGCACAACATGGGGGATCATGTAACTCGCCTTGATCGTTGGGAACCGGAGCTGAATGAAGCCATAC
CAAACGACGAGCGTGACACCACGATGCCTGTAGCAATGGCAACAACGTTGCGCAAACTATTAACTGGCGA
ACTACTTACTCTAGCTTCCCGGCAACAATTAATAGACTGGATGGAGGCGGATAAAGTTGCAGGACCACTT
CTGCGCTCGGCCCTTCCGGCTGGCTGGTTTATTGCTGATAAATCTGGAGCCGGTGAGCGTGGGTCTCGCG
GTATCATTGCAGCACTGGGGCCAGATGGTAAGCCCTCCCGTATCGTAGTTATCTACACGACGGGGAGTCA
GGCAACTATGGATGAACGAAATAGACAGATCGCTGAGATAGGTGCCTCACTGATTAAGCATTGGTAACTG
TCAGACCAAGTTTACTCATATATACTTTAGATTGATTTAAAACTTCATTTTTAATTTAAAAGGATCTAGG
TGAAGATCCTTTTTGATAATCTCATGACCAAAATCCCTTAACGTGAGTTTTCGTTCCACTGAGCGTCAGA
CCCCGTAGAAAAGATCAAAGGATCTTCTTGAGATCCTTTTTTTCTGCGCGTAATCTGCTGCTTGCAAACA
AAAAAACCACCGCTACCAGCGGTGGTTTGTTTGCCGGATCAAGAGCTACCAACTCTTTTTCCGAAGGTAA
CTGGCTTCAGCAGAGCGCAGATACCAAATACTGTTCTTCTAGTGTAGCCGTAGTTAGGCCACCACTTCAA
GAACTCTGTAGCACCGCCTACATACCTCGCTCTGCTAATCCTGTTACCAGTGGCTGCTGCCAGTGGCGAT
AAGTCGTGTCTTACCGGGTTGGACTCAAGACGATAGTTACCGGATAAGGCGCAGCGGTCGGGCTGAACGG
GGGGTTCGTGCACACAGCCCAGCTTGGAGCGAACGACCTACACCGAACTGAGATACCTACAGCGTGAGCT
ATGAGAAAGCGCCACGCTTCCCGAAGGGAGAAAGGCGGACAGGTATCCGGTAAGCGGCAGGGTCGGAACA
GGAGAGCGCACGAGGGAGCTTCCAGGGGGAAACGCCTGGTATCTTTATAGTCCTGTCGGGTTTCGCCACC
TCTGACTTGAGCGTCGATTTTTGTGATGCTCGTCAGGGGGGCGGAGCCTATGGAAAAACGCCAGCAACGC
GGCCTTTTTACGGTTCCTGGCCTTTTGCTGGCCTTTTGCTCACATGTTCTTTCCTGCGTTATCCCCTGAT
TCTGTGGATAACCGTATTACCGCCTTTGAGTGAGCTGATACCGCTCGCCGCAGCCGAACGACCGAGCGCA
GCGAGTCAGTGAGCGAGGAAGCGGAAGAGCGCCCAATACGCAAACCGCCTCTCCCCGCGCGTTGGCCGAT
TCATTAATGCAGCTGGCACGACAGGTTTCCCGACTGGAAAGCGGGCAGTGAGCGCAACGCAATTAATGTG
AGTTAGCTCACTCATTAGGCACCCCAGGCTTTACACTTTATGCTTCCGGCTCGTATGTTGTGTGGAATTG
TGAGCGGATAACAATTTCACACAGGAAACAGCTATGACCATGATTACGCCAAGCGCGCAATTAACCCTCA
CTAAAGGGAACAAAAGCTGGAGCTGCAAGCTTAATGTAGTCTTATGCAATACTCTTGTAGTCTTGCAACA
TGGTAACGATGAGTTAGCAACATGCCTTACAAGGAGAGAAAAAGCACCGTGCATGCCGATTGGTGGAAGT
AAGGTGGTACGATCGTGCCTTATTAGGAAGGCAACAGACGGGTCTGACATGGATTGGACGAACCACTGAA
TTGCCGCATTGCAGAGATATTGTATTTAAGTGCCTAGCTCGATACATAAACGGGTCTCTCTGGTTAGACC
AGATCTGAGCCTGGGAGCTCTCTGGCTAACTAGGGAACCCACTGCTTAAGCCTCAATAAAGCTTGCCTTG
AGTGCTTCAAGTAGTGTGTGCCCGTCTGTTGTGTGACTCTGGTAACTAGAGATCCCTCAGACCCTTTTAG
TCAGTGTGGAAAATCTCTAGCAGTGGCGCCCGAACAGGGACTTGAAAGCGAAAGGGAAACCAGAGGAGCT
CTCTCGACGCAGGACTCGGCTTGCTGAAGCGCGCACGGCAAGAGGCGAGGGGCGGCGACTGGTGAGTACG
CCAAAAATTTTGACTAGCGGAGGCTAGAAGGAGAGAGATGGGTGCGAGAGCGTCAGTATTAAGCGGGGGA
GAATTAGATCGCGATGGGAAAAAATTCGGTTAAGGCCAGGGGGAAAGAAAAAATATAAATTAAAACATAT
AGTATGGGCAAGCAGGGAGCTAGAACGATTCGCAGTTAATCCTGGCCTGTTAGAAACATCAGAAGGCTGT
AGACAAATACTGGGACAGCTACAACCATCCCTTCAGACAGGATCAGAAGAACTTAGATCATTATATAATA
CAGTAGCAACCCTCTATTGTGTGCATCAAAGGATAGAGATAAAAGACACCAAGGAAGCTTTAGACAAGAT
AGAGGAAGAGCAAAACAAAAGTAAGACCACCGCACAGCAAGCGGCCGCTGATCTTCAGACCTGGAGGAGG
AGATATGAGGGACAATTGGAGAAGTGAATTATATAAATATAAAGTAGTAAAAATTGAACCATTAGGAGTA
GCACCCACCAAGGCAAAGAGAAGAGTGGTGCAGAGAGAAAAAAGAGCAGTGGGAATAGGAGCTTTGTTCC
TTGGGTTCTTGGGAGCAGCAGGAAGCACTATGGGCGCAGCGTCAATGACGCTGACGGTACAGGCCAGACA
ATTATTGTCTGGTATAGTGCAGCAGCAGAACAATTTGCTGAGGGCTATTGAGGCGCAACAGCATCTGTTG
CAACTCACAGTCTGGGGCATCAAGCAGCTCCAGGCAAGAATCCTGGCTGTGGAAAGATACCTAAAGGATC
AACAGCTCCTGGGGATTTGGGGTTGCTCTGGAAAACTCATTTGCACCACTGCTGTGCCTTGGAATGCTAG
TTGGAGTAATAAATCTCTGGAACAGATTTGGAATCACACGACCTGGATGGAGTGGGACAGAGAAATTAAC
AATTACACAAGCTTAATACACTCCTTAATTGAAGAATCGCAAAACCAGCAAGAAAAGAATGAACAAGAAT
TATTGGAATTAGATAAATGGGCAAGTTTGTGGAATTGGTTTAACATAACAAATTGGCTGTGGTATATAAA
ATTATTCATAATGATAGTAGGAGGCTTGGTAGGTTTAAGAATAGTTTTTGCTGTACTTTCTATAGTGAAT
AGAGTTAGGCAGGGATATTCACCATTATCGTTTCAGACCCACCTCCCAACCCCGAGGGGACCCAGAGAGG
GCCTATTTCCCATGATTCCTTCATATTTGCATATACGATACAAGGCTGTTAGAGAGATAATTAGAATTAA
TTTGACTGTAAACACAAAGATATTAGTACAAAATACGTGACGTAGAAAGTAATAATTTCTTGGGTAGTTT
GCAGTTTTAAAATTATGTTTTAAAATGGACTATCATATGCTTACCGTAACTTGAAAGTATTTCGATTTCT
TGGCTTTATATATCTTGTGGAAAGGACGAAACACCGCTGCGTGTGTTACTCCACCGGTTTTAGAGCTAGA
AATAGCAAGTTAAAATAAGGCTAGTCCGTTATCAACTTGAAAAAGTGGCACCGAGTCGGTGCTTTTTTAA
GCTTGGCGTAACTAGATCTTGAGACAAATGGCAGTATTCATCCACAATTTTAAAAGAAAAGGGGGGATTG
GGGGGTACAGTGCAGGGGAAAGAATAGTAGACATAATAGCAACAGACATACAAACTAAAGAATTACAAAA
ACAAATTACAAAAATTCAAAATTTTCGGGTTTATTACAGGGACAGCAGAGATCCACTTTGGCGCCGGCTC
GAGGGGG
Features (pLannotate 1.2.2; 29 found; start..end, strand, type, name):
     14..80      +  CDS            small t antigen (fragment): SV40 (simian virus 40) small t antigen
    106..317     +  promoter       EF-1α core promoter: core promoter for human elongation factor EF-1α
    318..1256    +  intron         EF-1α intron A: intron upstream of the start codon of human EF-1α
   1278..1877    +  CDS            PuroR (fragment): puromycin N-acetyltransferase; pac from Streptomyces; confers resistance to puromycin
   1893..2481    +  misc_feature   WPRE: woodchuck hepatitis virus posttranscriptional regulatory element
   2532..2551    +  misc_feature   cPPT/CTS (fragment): central polypurine tract and central termination sequence of HIV-1
   2553..2786    +  LTR            3' LTR (ΔU3): self-inactivating 3' long terminal repeat (LTR) from HIV-1
   2864..2985    +  polyA_signal   SV40 poly(A) signal: SV40 polyadenylation signal
   3025..3160    +  rep_origin     SV40 ori: SV40 origin of replication
   3181..3199    -  promoter       T7 promoter: promoter for bacteriophage T7 RNA polymerase
   3207..3362    +  CDS            lacZα (fragment): LacZα fragment of β-galactosidase; lacZ fragment
   3367..3795    +  rep_origin     f1 ori (sequence partly withheld): f1 bacteriophage origin of replication; arrow indicates direction of (+) strand synthesis
   3848..3952    +  promoter       AmpR promoter: bla
   3953..4813    +  CDS            AmpR: β-lactamase; bla; confers resistance to ampicillin, carbenicillin, and related antibiotics
   4984..5572    +  rep_origin     ori: high-copy-number ColE1/pMB1/pBR322/pUC origin of replication
   5755..5847    +  CDS            lacI (fragment): lac repressor; lacI; The lac repressor binds to the lac operator to inhibit transcription in E. coli. This inhibition can be relieved by adding lactose or isopropyl-β-D-thiogalactopyranoside (IPTG).
   5860..5881    +  protein_bind   CAP binding site: CAP binding activates transcription in the presence of cAMP. E. coli catabolite activator protein
   5896..5926    +  promoter       lac promoter: promoter for the E. coli lac operon
   5934..5950    +  protein_bind   lac operator: The lac repressor binds to the lac operator to inhibit transcription in E. coli. This inhibition can be relieved by adding lactose or isopropyl-β-D-thiogalactopyranoside (IPTG). lac repressor encoded by lacI
   5995..6013    +  promoter       T3 promoter: promoter for bacteriophage T3 RNA polymerase
   6041..6267    +  promoter       RSV promoter: Rous sarcoma virus enhancer/promoter
   6268..6448    +  LTR            5' LTR (truncated): truncated 5' long terminal repeat (LTR) from HIV-1
   6495..6620    +  misc_feature   HIV-1 Ψ: packaging signal of human immunodeficiency virus type 1
   6604..6967    +  CDS            HIV-1 gag (fragment): gag protein from human immunodeficiency virus 1; gag
   7113..7346    +  misc_feature   RRE: The Rev response element (RRE) of HIV-1 allows for Rev-dependent mRNA export from the nucleus to the cytoplasm.
   7723..7749    +  CDS            Rev (fragment): human immunodeficiency virus 1 (HIV-1) Rev protein; rev; enhances nuclear export of unspliced and incompletely spliced viral mRNAs
   7753..7993    +  promoter       U6 promoter: RNA polymerase III promoter for human U6 snRNA
   8023..8098    +  misc_RNA       gRNA scaffold: guide RNA scaffold for the Streptococcus pyogenes CRISPR/Cas9 system
   8154..8271    +  misc_feature   cPPT/CTS: central polypurine tract and central termination sequence of HIV-1
