[The description below was written by a language model from this plasmid's Addgene catalogue record and pLannotate feature annotations shown in this document.]
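Description:
CERK gRNA (BRDN0001145454) is a third-generation lentiviral guide RNA plasmid built on the lentiGuide-Puro backbone and designed to target human CERK (ceramide kinase), with the guide designed against the reference transcript NM_022766.5. It is about 8.3 kb and is maintained in E. coli through a high-copy ColE1/pUC-type origin with ampicillin resistance. The backbone also carries an f1 origin, an SV40 origin and leftover lac, T7 and T3 cloning-vector elements.

The lentiviral transfer cassette begins with an RSV promoter fused to a truncated HIV-1 5' LTR, which makes genomic RNA production in packaging cells independent of Tat. This is followed by the Ψ packaging signal with a partial gag sequence and the Rev response element for Rev-dependent nuclear export. The cassette ends in a self-inactivating ΔU3 3' LTR, followed by an SV40 polyadenylation signal. Within this unit, a human U6 RNA polymerase III promoter drives the CERK-specific spacer joined to the Streptococcus pyogenes Cas9 guide RNA scaffold. A cPPT/CTS element lies downstream of the scaffold and aids nuclear import of the viral genome. A separate EF-1α promoter with its intron A expresses puromycin N-acetyltransferase for selection of transduced mammalian cells, and a WPRE enhances transcript expression.

The plasmid does not encode Cas9, so it must be paired with a separate Cas9 vector or used in cells that already express Cas9. It is one clone from a human kinome gRNA collection associated with work on optimised sgRNA design, and it is suited to CRISPR knockout of CERK in human cells. The cloning method is not recorded.
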