Addgene plasmid #76331: CERK gRNA (BRDN0001145454)
Purpose: 3rd generation lentiviral gRNA plasmid targeting human CERK
Depositing lab: John Doench & David Root. Depositing organization: Broad Institute. Publication: Optimized sgRNA design to maximize activity and minimize off-target effects of CRISPR-Cas9. Doench JG, Fusi N, Sullender M, Hegde M, Vaimberg EW, Donovan KF, Smith I, Tothova Z, Wilen C, Orchard R, Virgin HW, Listgarten J, Root DE. Nat Biotechnol. 2016 Jan 18. doi: 10.1038/nbt.3437. PubMed 26780180.
Backbone
  Vector backbone: lentiGuide-Puro
  Backbone manufacturer: Zhang Lab (Addgene plasmid # 52963)
  Vector type: Mammalian Expression, Lentiviral, CRISPR
  Selectable markers: Puromycin
Growth in bacteria
  Bacterial resistance: Ampicillin, 100 μg/mL
  Growth temperature: 37°C
  Growth strain: DH5alpha
  Copy number: High Copy
Gene/Insert
  Gene/Insert name: CERK (alt names: CERK; NM_022766.5)
  gRNA/shRNA sequence: CTGCGTGTGTTACTCCACCG
  Species: H. sapiens (human)
  Entrez Gene: CERK (a.k.a. LK4, dA59H18.2, dA59H18.3, hCERK)
  Promoter: hU6
  Cloning method: Unknown
  Sequencing primers: 5′ U6-F; 3′ pS2-R
Terms and licenses: Academic/Nonprofit Terms; Industry Terms: Not Available to Industry
Depositor comments: The gRNA was designed to target the following Genbank reference sequence(s): NM_022766.5. Note that this plasmid does NOT contain Cas9. It should be used in conjunction with lentiCas9-Blast (Addgene #52962) or otherwise with cell lines already expressing Cas9. Browse the full kinome gRNA library at http://www.addgene.org/pooled-library/broadgpp-human-kinome/ or visit http://www.broadinstitute.org/rnai/public/ for detailed protocols and information.
How to cite: CERK gRNA (BRDN0001145454) was a gift from John Doench & David Root (Addgene plasmid # 76331 ; http://n2t.net/addgene:76331 ; RRID:Addgene_76331)
