>Addgene plasmid #76331 | CERK gRNA (BRDN0001145454) | depositor partial sequence | sequence record 143791 | Target Sequence
CTGCGTGTGTTACTCCACCG
