>Addgene plasmid #76331 | CERK gRNA (BRDN0001145454) | addgene partial sequence | sequence record 185635 | hU6-F
AGAAAGTAATAATTTCTTGGGTAGTTTGCAGTTTTAAAATTATGTTTTAAAATGGACTATCATATGCTTA
CCGTAACTTGAAAGTATTTCGATTTCTTGGCTTTATATATCTTGTGGAAAGGACGAAACACCGCTGCGTG
TGTTACTCCACCGGTTTTAGAGCTAGAAATAGCAAGTTAAAATAAGGCTAGTCCGTTATCAACTTGAAAA
AGTGGCACCGAGTCGGTGCTTTTTTAAGCTTGGCGTAACTAGATCTTGAGACAAATGGCAGTATTCATCC
ACAATTTTAAAAGAAAAGGGGGGATTGGGGGGTACAGTGCAGGGGAAAGAATAGTAGACATAATAGCAAC
AGACATACAAACTAAAGAATTACAAAAACAAATTACAAAAATTCAAAATTTTCGGGTTTATTACAGGGAC
AGCAGAGATCCACTTTGGCGCCGGCTCGAGGGGGCCCGGGTGCAAAGATGGATAAAGTTTTAAACAGAGA
GGAATCTTTGCAGCTAATGGACCTTCTAGGTCTTGAAAGGAGTGGGAATTGGCTCCGGTGCCCGTCAGTG
GGCAGAGCGC
